>Addgene plasmid #46265 | pEGFPC1/GgVcl 1-1066 | depositor full sequence | sequence record 65141 | pEGFPC1/GgVcl 1-1066 sequence 7989 bps
TAGTTATTAATAGTAATCAATTACGGGGTCATTAGTTCATAGCCCATATATGGAGTTCCGCGTTACATAA
CTTACGGTAAATGGCCCGCCTGGCTGACCGCCCAACGACCCCCGCCCATTGACGTCAATAATGACGTATG
TTCCCATAGTAACGCCAATAGGGACTTTCCATTGACGTCAATGGGTGGAGTATTTACGGTAAACTGCCCA
CTTGGCAGTACATCAAGTGTATCATATGCCAAGTACGCCCCCTATTGACGTCAATGACGGTAAATGGCCC
GCCTGGCATTATGCCCAGTACATGACCTTATGGGACTTTCCTACTTGGCAGTACATCTACGTATTAGTCA
TCGCTATTACCATGGTGATGCGGTTTTGGCAGTACATCAATGGGCGTGGATAGCGGTTTGACTCACGGGG
ATTTCCAAGTCTCCACCCCATTGACGTCAATGGGAGTTTGTTTTGGCACCAAAATCAACGGGACTTTCCA
AAATGTCGTAACAACTCCGCCCCATTGACGCAAATGGGCGGTAGGCGTGTACGGTGGGAGGTCTATATAA
GCAGAGCTGGTTTAGTGAACCGTCAGATCCGCTAGCGCTACCGGTCGCCACCATGGTGAGCAAGGGCGAG
GAGCTGTTCACCGGGGTGGTGCCCATCCTGGTCGAGCTGGACGGCGACGTAAACGGCCACAAGTTCAGCG
TGTCCGGCGAGGGCGAGGGCGATGCCACCTACGGCAAGCTGACCCTGAAGTTCATCTGCACCACCGGCAA
GCTGCCCGTGCCCTGGCCCACCCTCGTGACCACCCTGACCTACGGCGTGCAGTGCTTCAGCCGCTACCCC
GACCACATGAAGCAGCACGACTTCTTCAAGTCCGCCATGCCCGAAGGCTACGTCCAGGAGCGCACCATCT
TCTTCAAGGACGACGGCAACTACAAGACCCGCGCCGAGGTGAAGTTCGAGGGCGACACCCTGGTGAACCG
CATCGAGCTGAAGGGCATCGACTTCAAGGAGGACGGCAACATCCTGGGGCACAAGCTGGAGTACAACTAC
AACAGCCACAACGTCTATATCATGGCCGACAAGCAGAAGAACGGCATCAAGGTGAACTTCAAGATCCGCC
ACAACATCGAGGACGGCAGCGTGCAGCTCGCCGACCACTACCAGCAGAACACCCCCATCGGCGACGGCCC
CGTGCTGCTGCCCGACAACCACTACCTGAGCACCCAGTCCGCCCTGAGCAAAGACCCCAACGAGAAGCGC
GATCACATGGTCCTGCTGGAGTTCGTGACCGCCGCCGGGATCACTCTCGGCATGGACGAGCTGTACAAGT
CCGGACTCAGATCTCGAGCTCAAGCTTCGAATTCCGGCCCCCCCTGCCCCGCCGCCGCCATGCCCGTCTT
CCACACGCGCACCATCGAGAGCATCTTGGAGCCCGTGGCTCAGCAGATCTCCCACCTGGTCATCATGCAC
GAGGAGGGGGAGGTAGACGGCAAGGCCATCCCGGACCTCACCGCCCCCGTGTCGGCCGTGCAGGCCGCTG
TCAGCAACCTGGTGCGGGTTGGAAAAGAAACTGTGCAGACAACAGAAGACCAGATCTTGAAAAGGGATAT
GCCACCAGCATTCATCAAAGTAGAGAATGCCTGCACCAAGCTCGTTCGAGCAGCCCAGATGCTGCAAGCA
GATCCTTATTCAGTACCAGCTCGTGACTACCTAATTGATGGATCAAGAGGCATCCTTTCTGGAACATCAG
ACTTACTTCTGACATTTGATGAAGCGGAGGTCCGTAAAATCATCCGTGTCTGCAAAGGAATATTGGAATA
TCTGACTGTGGCAGAAGTAGTAGAGACTATGGAGGATTTGGTGACATATACAAAGAATCTAGGGCCAGGA
ATGACAAAGATGGCGAAAATGATCGATGAGAGACAACAGGAATTAACTCATCAGGAACATAGGGTTATGC
TGGTGAACTCCATGAATACTGTGAAGGAGCTATTGCCTGTACTTATTTCAGCTATGAAGATCTTTGTAAC
CACAAAAAACACTAAAAGCCAGGGAATAGAAGAGGCCTTGAAAAATCGCAATTTCACAGTAGAGAAAATG
AGTGCTGAGATAAATGAAATAATCCGTGTATTACAACTCACTTCCTGGGATGAAGATGCCTGGGCCAGCA
AGGACACTGAAGCCATGAAAAGAGCTTTAGCCCTAATAGATTCAAAGATGAACCAGGCAAAAGGCTGGCT
GAGAGATCCAAACGCACCTCCAGGGGATGCTGGTGAGCAAGCAATAAGGCAGATCCTTGATGAAGCTGGA
AAAGCAGGAGAATTGTGTGCAGGCAAAGAACGCAGGGAGATTCTGGGAACATGCAAAACTTTGGGCCAAA
TGACTGATCAACTTGCTGATCTCCGAGCTAGAGGACAGGGTGCTACACCGATGGCAATGCAGAAGGCACA
GCAGGTGTCACAAGGCCTGGATTTGCTCACTGCAAAAGTGGAGAATGCAGCCCGGAAATTGGAGGCCATG
ACAAACTCTAAGCAGGCTATTGCAAAGAAGATTGATGCTGCTCAGAACTGGCTTGCGGATCCCAACGGCG
GAAGTGAAGGAGAAGAACACATTCGAGGAATTATGTCTGAAGCAAGGAAAGTTGCAGAATTGTGTGAGGA
GCCTAAAGAAAGAGATGATATCCTTCGCTCCTTGGGGGAAATCTCTGCTCTGACAGCTAAGCTGTCAGAT
CTGCGACGACATGGGAAAGGCGACTCTCCTGAGGCCCGTGCATTGGCCAAGCAAATAGCTACATCACTTC
AGAACTTACAGTCCAAAACAAACAGAGCTGTAGCAAATACTAGGCCAGTTAAAGCTGCTGTCCATTTGGA
GGGCAAGATTGAGCAAGCCCAGAGGTGGATAGATAATCCTACAGTTGATGATCGGGGAGTAGGCCAGGCA
GCAATTCGGGGTTTGGTTGCAGAAGGTCGTCGTCTAGCCAATGTCATGATGGGACCTTATCGTCAGGACC
TGCTTGCCAAATGTGACCGTGTAGACCAGCTGGCTGCTCAGCTTGCTGACCTTGCAGCAAGAGGGGAAGG
AGAGTCTCCTCAGGCTAGGGCAATTGCTGCTCAGCTTCAGGACTCCCTGAAGGATCTCAAAGCACGGATG
CAAGAAGCAATGACCCAGGAGGTGTCTGATGTTTTCAGTGACACTACAACCCCTATTAAGTTGTTAGCAG
TAGCAGCCACTGCTCCTTCTGATACTCCCAATAGAGAAGAGGTGTTTGAAGAAAGAGCAGCAAATTTTGA
AAACCATGCTGCTAGACTGGGAGCAACAGCAGAAAAAGCAGCTGCAGTTGGAACTGCTAATAAAACTACT
GTGGAAGGCATTCAGGCAACAGTCAAATCTGCAAGGGAGCTTACACCACAGGTAGTATCGGCTGCTCGAA
TCCTCCTGAGAAATCCTGGAAATCAAGCTGCTTATGAGCATTTTGAGACAATGAAAAACCAATGGATTGA
TAATGTAGAAAAGATGACAGGGCTGGTGGATGAGGCCATCGATACCAAGTCTCTGTTGGATGCATCAGAA
GAGGCTATTAAGAAGGATCTTGATAAATGCAAAGTTGCAATGGCCAATATGCAACCTCAGATGCTGGTAG
CTGGAGCCACCAGCATTGCTAGACGAGCGAACCGCATCCTGCTTGTGGCAAAACGGGAGGTTGAAAATTC
AGAAGACCCTAAATTCAGGGAGGCTGTTAAAGCAGCTTCTGATGAGCTGAGCAAAACCATATCACCGATG
GTAATGGATGCTAAAGCTGTAGCAGGAAATATCTCTGATCCTGGTTTGCAGAAGAGTTTCTTGGATTCTG
GATACAGGATTCTGGGAGCTGTGGCCAAAGTCAGAGAAGCCTTTCAGCCTCAGGAGCCAGACTTTCCCCC
TCCTCCTCCTGACCTAGAGCATCTCCATCTGACTGATGAGCTTGCTCCTCCAAAACCACCACTTCCAGAA
GGTGAGGTTCCCCCACCCAGACCACCACCCCCTGAAGAAAAAGATGAGGAGTTCCCAGAGCAGAAAGCAG
GAGAAGCTATTAATCAGCCCATGATGATGGCTGCTAGGCAGTTGCATGACGAGGCTCGGAAATGGTCTAG
CAAGGGTAACGACATCATTGCTGCTGCTAAACGAATGGCGCTGCTCATGGCTGAGATGTCACGCCTGGTG
CGAGGAGGCAGCGGAAACAAGCGTGCCCTCATCCAGTGTGCAAAAGATATTGCTAAGGCATCGGATGAAG
TCACTCGATTGGCCAAAGAGGTGGCCAAGCAATGTACTGATAAACGCATTAGAACAAACCTCTTACAGGT
CTGTGAGCGAATCCCAACCATCAGCACGCAGCTCAAAATTCTTTCCACAGTGAAAGCTACCATGCTGGGC
AGGACTAACATCAGCGATGAAGAATCAGAACAGGCAACTGAGATGTTGGTTCATAACGCCCAGAACCTCA
TGCAGTCTGTGAAGGAAACTGTGAGAGAAGCTGAAGCAGCATCCATTAAGATAAGAACAGATGCCGGATT
CACTCTGCGCTGGGTCAGAAAGACCCCATGGTATCAGTAAACACCACATAAGCATTGTCTTCTGTCGAAT
TCTCGAGTCGACGGTACCGCGGGCCCGGGATCCACCGGATCTAGATAACTGATCATAATCAGCCATACCA
CATTTGTAGAGGTTTTACTTGCTTTAAAAAACCTCCCACACCTCCCCCTGAACCTGAAACATAAAATGAA
TGCAATTGTTGTTGTTAACTTGTTTATTGCAGCTTATAATGGTTACAAATAAAGCAATAGCATCACAAAT
TTCACAAATAAAGCATTTTTTTCACTGCATTCTAGTTGTGGTTTGTCCAAACTCATCAATGTATCTTAAC
GCGTAAATTGTAAGCGTTAATATTTTGTTAAAATTCGCGTTAAATTTTTGTTAAATCAGCTCATTTTTTA
ACCAATAGGCCGAAATCGGCAAAATCCCTTATAAATCAAAAGAATAGACCGAGATAGGGT
[37 nt withheld, positions 5031-5067]
AAAGAACGTGGACTCCAACGTCAAAGG
[49 nt withheld, positions 5095-5143]
T
[91 nt withheld, positions 5145-5235]
G
[124 nt withheld, positions 5237-5360]
CAGGTGGCACTTTTCGGGGAAATGTGCGCGGAACCCCTATTTGTTTATTTTTCTAAATACATTCAAATAT
GTATCCGCTCATGAGACAATAACCCTGATAAATGCTTCAATAATATTGAAAAAGGAAGAGTCCTGAGGCG
GAAAGAACCAGCTGTGGAATGTGTGTCAGTTAGGGTGTGGAAAGTCCCCAGGCTCCCCAGCAGGCAGAAG
TATGCAAAGCATGCATCTCAATTAGTCAGCAACCAGGTGTGGAAAGTCCCCAGGCTCCCCAGCAGGCAGA
AGTATGCAAAGCATGCATCTCAATTAGTCAGCAACCATAGTCCCGCCCCTAACTCCGCCCATCCCGCCCC
TAACTCCGCCCAGTTCCGCCCATTCTCCGCCCCATGGCTGACTAATTTTTTTTATTTATGCAGAGGCCGA
GGCCGCCTCGGCCTCTGAGCTATTCCAGAAGTAGTGAGGAGGCTTTTTTGGAGGCCTAGGCTTTTGCAAA
GATCGATCAAGAGACAGGATGAGGATCGTTTCGCATGATTGAACAAGATGGATTGCACGCAGGTTCTCCG
GCCGCTTGGGTGGAGAGGCTATTCGGCTATGACTGGGCACAACAGACAATCGGCTGCTCTGATGCCGCCG
TGTTCCGGCTGTCAGCGCAGGGGCGCCCGGTTCTTTTTGTCAAGACCGACCTGTCCGGTGCCCTGAATGA
ACTGCAAGACGAGGCAGCGCGGCTATCGTGGCTGGCCACGACGGGCGTTCCTTGCGCAGCTGTGCTCGAC
GTTGTCACTGAAGCGGGAAGGGACTGGCTGCTATTGGGCGAAGTGCCGGGGCAGGATCTCCTGTCATCTC
ACCTTGCTCCTGCCGAGAAAGTATCCATCATGGCTGATGCAATGCGGCGGCTGCATACGCTTGATCCGGC
TACCTGCCCATTCGACCACCAAGCGAAACATCGCATCGAGCGAGCACGTACTCGGATGGAAGCCGGTCTT
GTCGATCAGGATGATCTGGACGAAGAGCATCAGGGGCTCGCGCCAGCCGAACTGTTCGCCAGGCTCAAGG
CGAGCATGCCCGACGGCGAGGATCTCGTCGTGACCCATGGCGATGCCTGCTTGCCGAATATCATGGTGGA
AAATGGCCGCTTTTCTGGATTCATCGACTGTGGCCGGCTGGGTGTGGCGGACCGCTATCAGGACATAGCG
TTGGCTACCCGTGATATTGCTGAAGAGCTTGGCGGCGAATGGGCTGACCGCTTCCTCGTGCTTTACGGTA
TCGCCGCTCCCGATTCGCAGCGCATCGCCTTCTATCGCCTTCTTGACGAGTTCTTCTGAGCGGGACTCTG
GGGTTCGAAATGACCGACCAAGCGACGCCCAACCTGCCATCACGAGATTTCGATTCCACCGCCGCCTTCT
ATGAAAGGTTGGGCTTCGGAATCGTTTTCCGGGACGCCGGCTGGATGATCCTCCAGCGCGGGGATCTCAT
GCTGGAGTTCTTCGCCCACCCTAGGGGGAGGCTAACTGAAACACGGAAGGAGACAATACCGGAAGGAACC
CGCGCTATGACGGCAATAAAAAGACAGAATAAAACGCACGGTGTTGGGTCGTTTGTTCATAAACGCGGGG
TTCGGTCCCAGGGCTGGCACTCTGTCGATACCCCACCGAGACCCCATTGGGGCCAATACGCCCGCGTTTC
TTCCTTTTCCCCACCCCACCCCCCAAGTTCGGGTGAAGGCCCAGGGCTCGCAGCCAACGTCGGGGCGGCA
GGCCCTGCCATAGCCTCAGGTTACTCATATATACTTTAGATTGATTTAAAACTTCATTTTTAATTTAAAA
GGATCTAGGTGAAGATCCTTTTTGATAATCTCATGACCAAAATCCCTTAACGTGAGTTTTCGTTCCACTG
AGCGTCAGACCCCGTAGAAAAGATCAAAGGATCTTCTTGAGATCCTTTTTTTCTGCGCGTAATCTGCTGC
TTGCAAACAAAAAAACCACCGCTACCAGCGGTGGTTTGTTTGCCGGATCAAGAGCTACCAACTCTTTTTC
CGAAGGTAACTGGCTTCAGCAGAGCGCAGATACCAAATACTGTCCTTCTAGTGTAGCCGTAGTTAGGCCA
CCACTTCAAGAACTCTGTAGCACCGCCTACATACCTCGCTCTGCTAATCCTGTTACCAGTGGCTGCTGCC
AGTGGCGATAAGTCGTGTCTTACCGGGTTGGACTCAAGACGATAGTTACCGGATAAGGCGCAGCGGTCGG
GCTGAACGGGGGGTTCGTGCACACAGCCCAGCTTGGAGCGAACGACCTACACCGAACTGAGATACCTACA
GCGTGAGCTATGAGAAAGCGCCACGCTTCCCGAAGGGAGAAAGGCGGACAGGTATCCGGTAAGCGGCAGG
GTCGGAACAGGAGAGCGCACGAGGGAGCTTCCAGGGGGAAACGCCTGGTATCTTTATAGTCCTGTCGGGT
TTCGCCACCTCTGACTTGAGCGTCGATTTTTGTGATGCTCGTCAGGGGGGCGGAGCCTATGGAAAAACGC
CAGCAACGCGGCCTTTTTACGGTTCCTGGCCTTTTGCTGGCCTTTTGCTCACATGTTCTTTCCTGCGTTA
TCCCCTGATTCTGTGGATAACCGTATTACCGCCATGCAT
Features (pLannotate 1.2.2; 16 found; start..end, strand, type, name):
     61..364     +  enhancer       CMV enhancer: human cytomegalovirus immediate early enhancer
    365..568     +  promoter       CMV promoter: human cytomegalovirus (CMV) immediate early promoter
    613..1329    +  CDS            EGFP: EGFP is a basic (constitutively fluorescent) green fluorescent protein published in 1996, derived from Aequorea victoria. It is reported to be a rapidly-maturing weak dimer with moderate acid sensitivity.
   1330..1364    +  misc_feature   MCS (fragment): multiple cloning site
   1390..4587    +  CDS            Vcl: VINC_MOUSE - Experimental evidence at protein level: Swiss-Prot protein existence level 1. Actin filament (F-actin)-binding protein involved in cell- matrix adhesion and cell-cell adhesion. Regulates cell-surface E- cadherin expression and potentiates mechanosensing by the E-cadherin complex. May also play important roles in cell morphology and locomotion (By similarity). From Mus musculus (Mouse).
   4615..4658    +  misc_feature   MCS (fragment): multiple cloning site
   4670..4754    +  CDS            large T antigen (fragment): large T antigen from SV40 (simian virus 40)
   4777..4898    +  polyA_signal   SV40 poly(A) signal: SV40 polyadenylation signal
   4932..5360    -  rep_origin     f1 ori (sequence partly withheld): f1 bacteriophage origin of replication; arrow indicates direction of (+) strand synthesis
   5387..5491    +  promoter       AmpR promoter: bla
   5493..5850    +  promoter       SV40 promoter: SV40 enhancer and early promoter
   5885..6679    +  CDS            NeoR/KanR: aminoglycoside phosphotransferase from Tn5; aph(3')-II (or nptII); confers resistance to neomycin, kanamycin, and G418 (Geneticin®)
   6700..6852    +  CDS            ble (fragment): BLE_KLEPN - Experimental evidence at protein level: Swiss-Prot protein existence level 1. Binding protein with a strong affinity to the bleomycin family of antibiotics. Binds to CL990; an antimitotic-antibiotic compound. From Klebsiella pneumoniae.
   6911..6958    +  polyA_signal   HSV TK poly(A) signal: herpes simplex virus thymidine kinase polyadenylation signal (Cole and Stacy, 1985)
   7049..7065    -  polyA_signal   bGH poly(A) signal (fragment): bovine growth hormone polyadenylation signal
   7287..7875    +  rep_origin     ori: high-copy-number ColE1/pMB1/pBR322/pUC origin of replication
