[The description below was written by a language model from this plasmid's Addgene catalogue record and pLannotate feature annotations shown in this document.]
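Description:
pEGFPC1/GgVcl 1-1066 is a mammalian expression plasmid of about 8 kb, built on the pEGFP-C1 backbone, that encodes full-length chicken (Gallus gallus) vinculin, residues 1-1066, fused to the C-terminus of EGFP. The roughly 3.3 kb vinculin insert was moved as an EcoRI fragment from an earlier plasmid into the EcoRI site of the multiple cloning site, and both sites remain intact. The human cytomegalovirus immediate early enhancer and promoter drive transcription of the EGFP open reading frame. This reads through a short stretch of polylinker into the vinculin coding sequence, and the transcript ends at an SV40 polyadenylation signal. The automated annotation labels the vinculin CDS by homology to the mouse protein, but the catalogue entry and depositor comments identify it as the chicken gene.

In bacteria the plasmid replicates from a high-copy ColE1/pUC-type origin, and it also carries an f1 phage origin for single-stranded DNA production. A single Tn5 aminoglycoside phosphotransferase gene (NeoR/KanR) serves both hosts. A bacterial bla-type promoter expresses it for kanamycin selection in E. coli, and the SV40 enhancer/early promoter with an HSV TK polyadenylation signal expresses it for G418 selection of stably transfected mammalian cells. The small ble, large T antigen and bGH poly(A) fragments in the feature table appear to be residual or partial sequence matches in the backbone rather than functional elements.

The construct allows fluorescent visualisation of wild-type vinculin, an actin-binding protein of cell-matrix and cell-cell adhesions, in transfected cells. The associated study examined how vinculin head-tail interactions suppress its activation by talin.
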