Addgene plasmid #46265: pEGFPC1/GgVcl 1-1066
Depositing lab: Susan Craig. Depositing organization: Johns Hopkins University and School of Medicine. Publication: Two distinct head-tail interfaces cooperate to suppress activation of vinculin by talin. Cohen DM, Chen H, Johnson RP, Choudhury B, Craig SW. J Biol Chem. 2005 Apr 29;280(17):17109-17. Epub 2005 Feb 22. 10.1074/jbc.M414704200 PubMed 15728584.
Backbone
  Vector backbone: pEGFP-C1
  Backbone manufacturer: Clonetech
  Backbone size w/o insert (bp): 4700
  Total vector size (bp): 7990
  Vector type: Mammalian Expression
  Selectable markers: Neomycin (select with G418)
Growth in bacteria
  Bacterial resistance: Kanamycin, 50 μg/mL
  Growth temperature: 37°C
  Growth strain: DH5alpha
  Copy number: Unknown
Gene/Insert
  Gene/Insert name: Vcl (alt name: Vinculin)
  Species: G. gallus (chicken)
  Insert size (bp): 3259
  GenBank ID: NM_205441.1
  Entrez Gene: VCL (a.k.a. VINC1)
  Promoter: CMV
  Tag / fusion protein: EGFP (N terminal on backbone)
  Cloning method: Restriction Enzyme; 5′ cloning site EcoRI (not destroyed); 3′ cloning site EcoRI (not destroyed)
  Sequencing primers: 5′ EGFP-C; 3′ SV40 pA R
Terms and licenses: Academic/Nonprofit Terms; Industry Terms: Not Available to Industry
Depositor comments: full length chicken vinculin (EcoRI fragment of p1005 subcloned into EcoRI-cut pEGFP-C1). ATG at bp 1390-1392. TAA at bp 4588-90. EGFP at N-terminus.
How to cite: pEGFPC1/GgVcl 1-1066 was a gift from Susan Craig (Addgene plasmid # 46265 ; http://n2t.net/addgene:46265 ; RRID:Addgene_46265)
