>Addgene plasmid #46265 | pEGFPC1/GgVcl 1-1066 | addgene partial sequence | sequence record 66863 | EGFP_C
GACGAGCTGTACAAGTCCGGACTCAGATCTAGAGCTCAAGCTTCGAATTCCGGCCCCCCCTGCCCCGCCG
CCCATATGCCCGTCTTCCACACGCGCACCATCGAGAGCATCTTGGAGCCCGTGGCTCAGCAGATCTCCCA
CCTGGTCATCATGCACGAGGAGGGGGAGGTAGACGGCAAGGCCATCCCGGACCTCACCGCCCCCGTGTCG
GCCGTGCAGGCCGCTGTCAGCAACTTGGTGCGGGTTGGAAAAGAAACTGTGCAGACAACAGAAGACCAGA
TCTTGAAAAGGGATATGCCACCAGCATTCATCAAAGTAGAGAATGCCTGCACCAAGCTCGTTCGAGCAGC
CCAGATGCTGCAAGCAGATCCTTATTCAGTACCAGCTCGTGACTACCTAATTGATGGATCAAGAGGCATC
CTTTCTGGAACATCAGACTTACTTCTGACATTTGATGAAGCGGAGGTCCGTAAAATCATCCGTGTCTGCA
AAGGAATATTGGAATATCTGACTGTGGCAGAAGTAGTAGAGACTATGGAGGATTTGGTGACATATACAAA
GAATCTAGGGCCAGGAATGACAAAGATGGCGAAAATGATCGATGAGAGACAACAGGAATTAACTCATCAG
GAACATAGGGTTATGCTGGTGAACTCCATGAATACTGTGAAGGAGCTATTGCCTGTACTTATTTCAGCTA
TGAAGATCTTTGTAACCACAAAAAACACTAAAAGCCAGGGAATAGAAGAGGCCTTGAAAAATCGCAATTT
CACAGTAGAGAAAATGAGTGCTGAGATAAATGAAATAATCCGTGTATTACAACTCACTTCCTGGGATGAA
GATGCCTGGGCCAGCAAGGACACTGAAGCCATGAAA
