>Addgene plasmid #46265 | pEGFPC1/GgVcl 1-1066 | addgene partial sequence | sequence record 66866 | SV40pA-R 5'-GAAATTTGTGATGCTATTGC-3'
AGCTGCAATAAACAAGTTAACAACAACAATTGCATTCATTTTATGTTTCAGGTTCAGGGGGAGGTGTGGG
AGGTTTTTTAAAGCAAGTAAAACCTCTACAAATGTGGTATGGCTGATTATGATCAGTTATCTAGATCCGG
TGGATCCCGGGCCCGCGGTACCGTCGACTCGAGAATTCGACAGAAGACAATGCTTATGTGGTGTTTACTG
ATACCATGGGGTCTTTCTGACCCAGCGCAGAGTGAATCCGGCATCTGTTCTTATCTTAATGGATGCTGCT
TCAGCTTCTCTCACAGTTTCCTTCACAGACTGCATGAGGTTCTGGGCGTTATGAACCAACATCTCAGTTG
CCTGTTCTGATTCTTCATCGCTGATGTTAGTCCTGCCCAGCATGGTAGCTTTCACTGTGGAAAGAATTTT
GAGCTGCGTGCTGATGGTTGGGATTCGCTCACAGACCTGTAAGAGGTTTGTTCTAATGCGTTTATCAGTA
CATTGCTTGGCCACCTCTTTGGCCAATCGAGTGACTTCATCCGATGCCTTAGCAATATCTTTTGCACACT
GGATGAGGGCACGCTTGTTTCCGCTGCCTCCTCGCACCAGGCGTGACATCTCAGCCATGAGCAGCGCCAT
TCGTTTAGCAGCAGCAATGATGTCGTTACCCTTGCTAGACCATTTCCGAGCCTCGTCATGCAACTGCCTA
GCAGCCATCATCATGGGCTGATTAATAGCTTCTCCTGCTTTCTGCTCTGGGAACTCCTCATCTTTTTCTT
CAGGGGGTGGTGGTCTGGGTGGGGGAACCTCACCTTCTGGAAGTGGTGGTTTTGGAGGAGCAAGCTCATC
AGTCAGATGGAGATGCTCTAGGTCAGGAGGAGGAGGGGGAAAGTCTGGCTCCTGAGGCTGAAAGGCTTCT
